Addgene plasmid #28294: pCMV-NHERF1-PDZ1-2
Depositing lab: Maria-Magdalena Georgescu. Depositing organization: University of Texas MD Anderson Cancer Center. Publication: NHERF1/EBP50 head-to-tail intramolecular interaction masks association with PDZ domain ligands. Morales FC, Takahashi Y, Momin S, Adams H, Chen X, Georgescu MM. Mol Cell Biol. 2007 Apr . 27(7):2527-37. 10.1128/MCB.01372-06 PubMed 17242191.
Backbone
  Vector backbone: pCMV-2-FLAG
  Backbone size w/o insert (bp): 5000
  Vector type: Mammalian Expression
Growth in bacteria
  Bacterial resistance: Ampicillin, 100 μg/mL
  Growth temperature: 37°C
  Growth strain: DH5alpha
  Copy number: High Copy
Gene/Insert
  Gene/Insert name: NHERF1
  Species: H. sapiens (human)
  Mutation: Contains aa 1-298 (deletion of the EB domain aa 299-358)
  Entrez Gene: NHERF1 (a.k.a. EBP50, NHE-RF, NHERF, NHERF-1, NPHLOP2, SLC9A3R1)
  Tag / fusion protein: FLAG (N terminal on insert)
  Cloning method: Restriction Enzyme
  Sequencing primers: 5′ CMV-F
Terms and licenses: Academic/Nonprofit Terms; Industry Terms: Not Available to Industry
Depositor comments: This plasmid contains a mutation (N268S) in the NHERF1 sequence, which corresponds to the mouse NHERF1 sequence at this position. The depositing scientist states that the mutation does not affect NHERF1 function.
How to cite: pCMV-NHERF1-PDZ1-2 was a gift from Maria-Magdalena Georgescu (Addgene plasmid # 28294 ; http://n2t.net/addgene:28294 ; RRID:Addgene_28294)
