[The description below was written by a language model from this plasmid's Addgene catalogue record.]
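Description:
pCMV-NHERF1-PDZ1-2 is a mammalian expression plasmid built on the pCMV-2-FLAG backbone (about 5 kb without the insert). It is propagated in E. coli as a high-copy plasmid under ampicillin selection. No feature table accompanies the record, so the origin of replication, the polyadenylation signal and any mammalian selection marker are not documented. The backbone name and the use of a CMV forward sequencing primer indicate that expression is driven by the strong constitutive cytomegalovirus immediate-early promoter.

The insert is a truncated form of human NHERF1 (also known as EBP50 or SLC9A3R1), a scaffold protein with two tandem PDZ domains followed by a C-terminal ezrin-binding (EB) region. This construct encodes amino acids 1–298, retaining both PDZ domains while deleting the EB domain (residues 299–358), and it carries an N-terminal FLAG epitope for detection or immunoprecipitation with anti-FLAG antibodies. The depositor notes an N268S substitution in the coding sequence, which matches the mouse residue at that position and is reported not to affect NHERF1 function.

The associated study concerns a head-to-tail intramolecular interaction in NHERF1 that masks binding of PDZ domain ligands. In that context, this EB-deleted fragment fits use as a deletion mutant in transfected mammalian cells, for comparing ligand association of the PDZ domains with and without the C-terminal tail in experiments such as co-immunoprecipitation or pull-down assays. The insert was cloned by restriction enzyme methods, but the sites used are not given in the record.
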