>Addgene plasmid #28294 | pCMV-NHERF1-PDZ1-2 | addgene partial sequence | sequence record 34600 | 28294 with hGH-pA-R (5' CCAGCTTGGTTCCCAATAGA 3')
CTTGCCCCTTGCTCCATACCACCCCCCTCCACCCCATAATATTATAGAAGGACACCTAGTCAGACAAAAT
GATGCAACTTAATTTTATTAGGACAAGGCTGGTGGGCACTGGAGTGGCAACTTCCAGGGCCAGGAGAGGC
ACTGGGGAGGGGTCACAGGGATGCCACCCGGGATCCTCTAGAGTCGACTGGTACCGATAACTCAGAGGTT
GCTGAAGAGTTCGTTTTTCTTGCTCCAGTCCATCTGCGGGGCCCGTTTGCTGCTGCGTTTCTGGTGGGCC
CTCTCTTTGGCCATGGCCAGGGAGATGTTGAAGTCTAGGATGGGGTCGGAGGAGGAGGTAGACGAGGGCG
CTGTGGAGTCCTGTTTTGGGGGGCTGTCTTGGGAATTAATTCAGCTCCTCGCTGGTGTCACTGGAGGCGG
ATCTCACCAGGGCTGGCCTGGGGCTCTCCAAGGCTGCCTCTGCCAGGGCTTCACGACTGCTCTCCTTCTG
TATCTCCCCATTGGTGAAGGGCACAGGCAGGGGACCATTCAGGTGCTCCTGAGATGGGATCACTCTGCAT
TTCTTGAAGAACTCGTCAGTTTCCCTGTCCACCACCAGCAGCTTGGTCTCGTCCCCGCCAGCCCTGATGG
CGGACACCACGTCCCCATGCTGCTTCCCCTCCATGCAGACCCCGTTCACCTCCACAATGCGATCCTGGGC
CCGGAGCCCTGAAGCCTCAGCCGGGGAGTCTGGGTCCACTGACCGGATGAACTGGCCTGGCTTGGACTTG
TCGCTGTGCAGGTTGAAGCCATAGCCACTGGGGCCCTTCTTCATGGTACAGAGCCGAGGCCGAAGCTCGC
GCTGCTCCGGGTGGCTCTTGTCGGCCTCGCGAGGCTCATTTTCGTTGCCAGCCCCCTGCACCTCGGCGGC
GGCCGGCGGC
