>Addgene plasmid #28294 | pCMV-NHERF1-PDZ1-2 | addgene partial sequence | sequence record 34601 | 28294 with CMV-F
GAATTGATCTACCATGGACTACAAAGACGATGACGACAAGCTTGCGGCCGCGATGAGCGCGGACGCAGCG
GCCGGGGCGCCCCTGCCCCGGCTCTGCTGCCTGGAGAAGGGTCCGAACGGCTACGGCTTCCACCTGCACG
GGGAGAAGGGCAAGTTGGGCCAGTACATCCGGCTGGTGGAGCCCGGCTCGCCGGCCGAGAAGGCGGGGCT
GCTGGCGGGGGACCGGCTGGTGGAGGTGAACGGCGAAAACGTGGAGAAGGAGACCCACCAGCAGGTGGTG
AGCCGCATCCGCGCCGCACTCAACGCCGTGCGCCTGCTGGTGGTCGACCCCGAGACGGACGAGCAGCTGC
AGAAGCTCGGCGTCCAGGTCCGAGAGGAGCTGCTGCGCGCCCAGGAAGCGCCGGGGCAGGCCGAGCCGCC
GGCCGCCGCCGAGGTGCAGGGGGCTGGCAACGAAAATGAGCCTCGCGAGGCCGACAAGAGCCACCCGGAG
CAGCGCGAGCTTCGGCCTCGGCTCTGTACCATGAAGAAGGGCCCCAGTGGCTATGGCTTCAACCTGCACA
GCGACAAGTCCAAGCCAGGCCAGTTCATCCGGTCAGTGGACCCAGACTCCCCGGCTGA
